Addgene plasmid #90665: DYNLRB1 H12.3 gRNA
Purpose: 3rd generation lentiviral gRNA plasmid targeting human DYNLRB1
Depositing lab: Iain Cheeseman. Depositing organization: Whitehead Institute for Biomedical Research. Publication: Large-Scale Analysis of CRISPR/Cas9 Cell-Cycle Knockouts Reveals the Diversity of p53-Dependent Responses to Cell-Cycle Defects. McKinley KL, Cheeseman IM. Dev Cell. 2017 Feb 27;40(4):405-420.e2. doi: 10.1016/j.devcel.2017.01.012. Epub 2017 Feb 16. PubMed 28216383.
Backbone
  Vector backbone: pLenti-sgRNA
  Backbone manufacturer: Eric Lander & David Sabatini labs (Addgene plasmid #71409)
  Backbone size w/o insert (bp): 9151
  Vector type: Lentiviral, CRISPR
  Selectable markers: Puromycin
Growth in bacteria
  Bacterial resistance: Ampicillin, 100 μg/mL
  Growth temperature: 37°C
  Growth strain: NEB Stable
  Copy number: Unknown
Gene/Insert
  Gene/Insert name: DYNLRB1 (Guide Designation H12.3) (alt name: pKMKO series)
  gRNA/shRNA sequence: CACCgTTTTCTTGGAGCGAATTCGA
  Species: H. sapiens (human)
  Promoter: U6
  Cloning method: Restriction Enzyme; 5′ cloning site BsmBI (destroyed during cloning); 3′ cloning site BsmBI (destroyed during cloning)
  Sequencing primers: 5′ hU6-F (5'-GAGGGCCTATTTCCCATGATT-3'); 3′ EF1a-R (5'-CACGGCGACTACTGCACTTA-3')
Terms and licenses: Academic/Nonprofit Terms; Industry Terms: Not Available to Industry
Depositor comments: Please note that gRNA target sequence listed is not strictly the 20nt spacer sequence, but also contains the 5' BsmBI overhang. For more information about knockout human cell lines generated using this plasmid, please see http://cellcycleknockouts.wi.mit.edu/ .
How to cite: DYNLRB1 H12.3 gRNA was a gift from Iain Cheeseman (Addgene plasmid # 90665 ; http://n2t.net/addgene:90665 ; RRID:Addgene_90665)
