[The description below was written by a language model from this plasmid's Addgene catalogue record and pLannotate feature annotations shown in this document.]
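Description:
DYNLRB1 H12.3 gRNA is a third-generation lentiviral CRISPR guide plasmid built on the pLenti-sgRNA backbone and designed to express a single guide RNA against human DYNLRB1. It is propagated in E. coli through a high-copy ColE1/pUC-type origin with ampicillin selection (AmpR/β-lactamase). It also carries an f1 origin, an SV40 origin and leftover lac/lacZα, T3 and T7 cloning-vector elements that have no role in the payload. The catalogue lists the empty backbone as 9,151 bp, whereas the sequenced record is 7,302 nt. This would fit loss of a stuffer fragment when the guide was inserted between the two BsmBI sites, which were destroyed during cloning, but the record does not explain the difference.

The viral transfer cassette begins with an RSV promoter fused to a truncated HIV-1 5' LTR, which makes genomic RNA production Tat-independent. This is followed by the Ψ packaging signal with a gag fragment, and the Rev response element for nuclear export. It ends in a ΔU3 self-inactivating 3' LTR and an SV40 polyadenylation signal. Within this unit, a human U6 RNA polymerase III promoter drives the DYNLRB1 spacer joined to the Streptococcus pyogenes tracrRNA-derived scaffold. Downstream lie a cPPT/CTS element, then an EF-1α core promoter driving puromycin N-acetyltransferase for selection of transduced cells, with a WPRE to enhance expression.

No Cas9 is encoded, so the nuclease must be supplied separately in the target cells. The plasmid belongs to a guide series used for a large-scale analysis of cell-cycle gene knockouts in human cell lines.
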