Features (pLannotate 1.2.2; 27 found; start..end, strand, type, name):
     19..111     +  CDS            lacI (fragment): lac repressor; lacI; The lac repressor binds to the lac operator to inhibit transcription in E. coli. This inhibition can be relieved by adding lactose or isopropyl-β-D-thiogalactopyranoside (IPTG).
    124..145     +  protein_bind   CAP binding site: CAP binding activates transcription in the presence of cAMP. E. coli catabolite activator protein
    160..190     +  promoter       lac promoter: promoter for the E. coli lac operon
    198..214     +  protein_bind   lac operator: The lac repressor binds to the lac operator to inhibit transcription in E. coli. This inhibition can be relieved by adding lactose or isopropyl-β-D-thiogalactopyranoside (IPTG). lac repressor encoded by lacI
    259..277     +  promoter       T3 promoter: promoter for bacteriophage T3 RNA polymerase
    305..531     +  promoter       RSV promoter: Rous sarcoma virus enhancer/promoter
    532..712     +  LTR            5' LTR (truncated): truncated 5' long terminal repeat (LTR) from HIV-1
    759..884     +  misc_feature   HIV-1 Ψ: packaging signal of human immunodeficiency virus type 1
    868..1231    +  CDS            HIV-1 gag (fragment): gag protein from human immunodeficiency virus 1; gag
   1377..1610    +  misc_feature   RRE: The Rev response element (RRE) of HIV-1 allows for Rev-dependent mRNA export from the nucleus to the cytoplasm.
   1987..2013    +  CDS            Rev (fragment): human immunodeficiency virus 1 (HIV-1) Rev protein; rev; enhances nuclear export of unspliced and incompletely spliced viral mRNAs
   2017..2257    +  promoter       U6 promoter: RNA polymerase III promoter for human U6 snRNA
   2305..2372    +  misc_RNA       tracrRNA (fragment): trans-activating CRISPR RNA for the Streptococcus pyogenes CRISPR/Cas9 system
   2421..2538    +  misc_feature   cPPT/CTS: central polypurine tract and central termination sequence of HIV-1
   2607..2818    +  promoter       EF-1α core promoter: core promoter for human elongation factor EF-1α
   2844..3443    +  CDS            PuroR (fragment): puromycin N-acetyltransferase; pac from Streptomyces; confers resistance to puromycin
   3459..4047    +  misc_feature   WPRE: woodchuck hepatitis virus posttranscriptional regulatory element
   4098..4117    +  misc_feature   cPPT/CTS (fragment): central polypurine tract and central termination sequence of HIV-1
   4119..4352    +  LTR            3' LTR (ΔU3): self-inactivating 3' long terminal repeat (LTR) from HIV-1
   4430..4551    +  polyA_signal   SV40 poly(A) signal: SV40 polyadenylation signal
   4591..4726    +  rep_origin     SV40 ori: SV40 origin of replication
   4747..4765    -  promoter       T7 promoter: promoter for bacteriophage T7 RNA polymerase
   4773..4928    +  CDS            lacZα (fragment): LacZα fragment of β-galactosidase; lacZ fragment
   4933..5361    +  rep_origin     f1 ori (sequence partly withheld): f1 bacteriophage origin of replication; arrow indicates direction of (+) strand synthesis
   5414..5518    +  promoter       AmpR promoter: bla
   5519..6379    +  CDS            AmpR: β-lactamase; bla; confers resistance to ampicillin, carbenicillin, and related antibiotics
   6550..7138    +  rep_origin     ori: high-copy-number ColE1/pMB1/pBR322/pUC origin of replication
>Addgene plasmid #90665 | DYNLRB1 H12.3 gRNA | addgene full sequence | sequence record 183354 | Addgene NGS Result
GAGCGAGGAAGCGGAAGAGCGCCCAATACGCAAACCGCCTCTCCCCGCGCGTTGGCCGATTCATTAATGC
AGCTGGCACGACAGGTTTCCCGACTGGAAAGCGGGCAGTGAGCGCAACGCAATTAATGTGAGTTAGCTCA
CTCATTAGGCACCCCAGGCTTTACACTTTATGCTTCCGGCTCGTATGTTGTGTGGAATTGTGAGCGGATA
ACAATTTCACACAGGAAACAGCTATGACCATGATTACGCCAAGCGCGCAATTAACCCTCACTAAAGGGAA
CAAAAGCTGGAGCTGCAAGCTTAATGTAGTCTTATGCAATACTCTTGTAGTCTTGCAACATGGTAACGAT
GAGTTAGCAACATGCCTTACAAGGAGAGAAAAAGCACCGTGCATGCCGATTGGTGGAAGTAAGGTGGTAC
GATCGTGCCTTATTAGGAAGGCAACAGACGGGTCTGACATGGATTGGACGAACCACTGAATTGCCGCATT
GCAGAGATATTGTATTTAAGTGCCTAGCTCGATACATAAACGGGTCTCTCTGGTTAGACCAGATCTGAGC
CTGGGAGCTCTCTGGCTAACTAGGGAACCCACTGCTTAAGCCTCAATAAAGCTTGCCTTGAGTGCTTCAA
GTAGTGTGTGCCCGTCTGTTGTGTGACTCTGGTAACTAGAGATCCCTCAGACCCTTTTAGTCAGTGTGGA
AAATCTCTAGCAGTGGCGCCCGAACAGGGACTTGAAAGCGAAAGGGAAACCAGAGGAGCTCTCTCGACGC
AGGACTCGGCTTGCTGAAGCGCGCACGGCAAGAGGCGAGGGGCGGCGACTGGTGAGTACGCCAAAAATTT
TGACTAGCGGAGGCTAGAAGGAGAGAGATGGGTGCGAGAGCGTCAGTATTAAGCGGGGGAGAATTAGATC
GCGATGGGAAAAAATTCGGTTAAGGCCAGGGGGAAAGAAAAAATATAAATTAAAACATATAGTATGGGCA
AGCAGGGAGCTAGAACGATTCGCAGTTAATCCTGGCCTGTTAGAAACATCAGAAGGCTGTAGACAAATAC
TGGGACAGCTACAACCATCCCTTCAGACAGGATCAGAAGAACTTAGATCATTATATAATACAGTAGCAAC
CCTCTATTGTGTGCATCAAAGGATAGAGATAAAAGACACCAAGGAAGCTTTAGACAAGATAGAGGAAGAG
CAAAACAAAAGTAAGACCACCGCACAGCAAGCGGCCGCTGATCTTCAGACCTGGAGGAGGAGATATGAGG
GACAATTGGAGAAGTGAATTATATAAATATAAAGTAGTAAAAATTGAACCATTAGGAGTAGCACCCACCA
AGGCAAAGAGAAGAGTGGTGCAGAGAGAAAAAAGAGCAGTGGGAATAGGAGCTTTGTTCCTTGGGTTCTT
GGGAGCAGCAGGAAGCACTATGGGCGCAGCGTCAATGACGCTGACGGTACAGGCCAGACAATTATTGTCT
GGTATAGTGCAGCAGCAGAACAATTTGCTGAGGGCTATTGAGGCGCAACAGCATCTGTTGCAACTCACAG
TCTGGGGCATCAAGCAGCTCCAGGCAAGAATCCTGGCTGTGGAAAGATACCTAAAGGATCAACAGCTCCT
GGGGATTTGGGGTTGCTCTGGAAAACTCATTTGCACCACTGCTGTGCCTTGGAATGCTAGTTGGAGTAAT
AAATCTCTGGAACAGATTTGGAATCACACGACCTGGATGGAGTGGGACAGAGAAATTAACAATTACACAA
GCTTAATACACTCCTTAATTGAAGAATCGCAAAACCAGCAAGAAAAGAATGAACAAGAATTATTGGAATT
AGATAAATGGGCAAGTTTGTGGAATTGGTTTAACATAACAAATTGGCTGTGGTATATAAAATTATTCATA
ATGATAGTAGGAGGCTTGGTAGGTTTAAGAATAGTTTTTGCTGTACTTTCTATAGTGAATAGAGTTAGGC
AGGGATATTCACCATTATCGTTTCAGACCCACCTCCCAACCCCGAGGGGACCCAGAGAGGGCCTATTTCC
CATGATTCCTTCATATTTGCATATACGATACAAGGCTGTTAGAGAGATAATTAGAATTAATTTGACTGTA
AACACAAAGATATTAGTACAAAATACGTGACGTAGAAAGTAATAATTTCTTGGGTAGTTTGCAGTTTTAA
AATTATGTTTTAAAATGGACTATCATATGCTTACCGTAACTTGAAAGTATTTCGATTTCTTGGCTTTATA
TATCTTGTGGAAAGGACGAAACACCGTTTTCTTGGAGCGAATTCGAGTTTAAGAGCTATGCTGGAAACAG
CATAGCAAGTTTAAATAAGGCTAGTCCGTTATCAACTTGAAAAAGTGGCACCGAGTCGGTGCTTTTTTTG
AATTCTAGATCTTGAGACAAATGGCAGTATTCATCCACAATTTTAAAAGAAAAGGGGGGATTGGGGGGTA
CAGTGCAGGGGAAAGAATAGTAGACATAATAGCAACAGACATACAAACTAAAGAATTACAAAAACAAATT
ACAAAAATTCAAAATTTTCGGGTTTATTACAGGGACAGCAGAGATCCACTTTGGCGCCGGCTCGAGTGGC
TCCGGTGCCCGTCAGTGGGCAGAGCGCACATCGCCCACAGTCCCCGAGAAGTTGGGGGGAGGGGTCGGCA
ATTGAACCGGTGCCTAGAGAAGGTGGCGCGGGGTAAACTGGGAAAGTGATGTCGTGTACTGGCTCCGCCT
TTTTCCCGAGGGTGGGGGAGAACCGTATATAAGTGCAGTAGTCGCCGTGAACGTTCTTTTTCGCAACGGG
TTTGCCGCCAGAACACAGGTGTCGTGACGCGGGATCCGCCACCATGACCGAGTACAAGCCCACGGTGCGC
CTCGCCACCCGCGACGACGTCCCCAGGGCCGTACGCACCCTCGCCGCCGCGTTCGCCGACTACCCCGCCA
CGCGCCACACCGTCGATCCGGACCGCCACATCGAGCGGGTCACCGAGCTGCAAGAACTCTTCCTCACGCG
CGTCGGGCTCGACATCGGCAAGGTGTGGGTCGCGGACGACGGCGCCGCGGTGGCGGTCTGGACCACGCCG
GAGAGCGTCGAAGCGGGGGCGGTGTTCGCCGAGATCGGCCCGCGCATGGCCGAGTTGAGCGGTTCCCGGC
TGGCCGCGCAGCAACAGATGGAAGGCCTCCTGGCGCCGCACCGGCCCAAGGAGCCCGCGTGGTTCCTGGC
CACCGTCGGAGTCTCGCCCGACCACCAGGGCAAGGGTCTGGGCAGCGCCGTCGTGCTCCCCGGAGTGGAG
GCGGCCGAGCGCGCCGGGGTGCCCGCCTTCCTGGAGACCTCCGCGCCCCGCAACCTCCCCTTCTACGAGC
GGCTCGGCTTCACCGTCACCGCCGACGTCGAGGTGCCCGAAGGACCGCGCACCTGGTGCATGACCCGCAA
GCCCGGTGCCTGAACGCGTTAAGTCGACAATCAACCTCTGGATTACAAAATTTGTGAAAGATTGACTGGT
ATTCTTAACTATGTTGCTCCTTTTACGCTATGTGGATACGCTGCTTTAATGCCTTTGTATCATGCTATTG
CTTCCCGTATGGCTTTCATTTTCTCCTCCTTGTATAAATCCTGGTTGCTGTCTCTTTATGAGGAGTTGTG
GCCCGTTGTCAGGCAACGTGGCGTGGTGTGCACTGTGTTTGCTGACGCAACCCCCACTGGTTGGGGCATT
GCCACCACCTGTCAGCTCCTTTCCGGGACTTTCGCTTTCCCCCTCCCTATTGCCACGGCGGAACTCATCG
CCGCCTGCCTTGCCCGCTGCTGGACAGGGGCTCGGCTGTTGGGCACTGACAATTCCGTGGTGTTGTCGGG
GAAATCATCGTCCTTTCCTTGGCTGCTCGCCTGTGTTGCCACCTGGATTCTGCGCGGGACGTCCTTCTGC
TACGTCCCTTCGGCCCTCAATCCAGCGGACCTTCCTTCCCGCGGCCTGCTGCCGGCTCTGCGGCCTCTTC
CGCGTCTTCGCCTTCGCCCTCAGACGAGTCGGATCTCCCTTTGGGCCGCCTCCCCGCGTCGACTTTAAGA
CCAATGACTTACAAGGCAGCTGTAGATCTTAGCCACTTTTTAAAAGAAAAGGGGGGACTGGAAGGGCTAA
TTCACTCCCAACGAAGACAAGATCTGCTTTTTGCTTGTACTGGGTCTCTCTGGTTAGACCAGATCTGAGC
CTGGGAGCTCTCTGGCTAACTAGGGAACCCACTGCTTAAGCCTCAATAAAGCTTGCCTTGAGTGCTTCAA
GTAGTGTGTGCCCGTCTGTTGTGTGACTCTGGTAACTAGAGATCCCTCAGACCCTTTTAGTCAGTGTGGA
AAATCTCTAGCAGTACGTATAGTAGTTCATGTCATCTTATTATTCAGTATTTATAACTTGCAAAGAAATG
AATATCAGAGAGTGAGAGGAACTTGTTTATTGCAGCTTATAATGGTTACAAATAAAGCAATAGCATCACA
AATTTCACAAATAAAGCATTTTTTTCACTGCATTCTAGTTGTGGTTTGTCCAAACTCATCAATGTATCTT
ATCATGTCTGGCTCTAGCTATCCCGCCCCTAACTCCGCCCATCCCGCCCCTAACTCCGCCCAGTTCCGCC
CATTCTCCGCCCCATGGCTGACTAATTTTTTTTATTTATGCAGAGGCCGAGGCCGCCTCGGCCTCTGAGC
TATTCCAGAAGTAGTGAGGAGGCTTTTTTGGAGGCCTAGGGACGTACCCAATTCGCCCTATAGTGAGTCG
TATTACGCGCGCTCACTGGCCGTCGTTTTACAACGTCGTGACTGGGAAAACCCTGGCGTTACCCAACTTA
ATCGCCTTGCAGCACATCCCCCTTTCGCCAGCTGGCGTAATAGCGAAGAGGCCCGCACCGATCGCCCTTC
CCAACAGTTGCGCAGCCTGAATGGCGAATGGG
[124 nt withheld, positions 4933-5056]
C
[91 nt withheld, positions 5058-5148]
A
[49 nt withheld, positions 5150-5198]
CCTTTGACGTTGGAGTCCACGTTCTTT
[37 nt withheld, positions 5226-5262]
ACCCTATCTCGGTCTATTCTTTTGATTTATAAGGGATTTTGCCGATTTCGGCCTATTGGTTAAAAAATGA
GCTGATTTAACAAAAATTTAACGCGAATTTTAACAAAATATTAACGCTTACAATTTAGGTGGCACTTTTC
GGGGAAATGTGCGCGGAACCCCTATTTGTTTATTTTTCTAAATACATTCAAATATGTATCCGCTCATGAG
ACAATAACCCTGATAAATGCTTCAATAATATTGAAAAAGGAAGAGTATGAGTATTCAACATTTCCGTGTC
GCCCTTATTCCCTTTTTTGCGGCATTTTGCCTTCCTGTTTTTGCTCACCCAGAAACGCTGGTGAAAGTAA
AAGATGCTGAAGATCAGTTGGGTGCACGAGTGGGTTACATCGAACTGGATCTCAACAGCGGTAAGATCCT
TGAGAGTTTTCGCCCCGAAGAACGTTTTCCAATGATGAGCACTTTTAAAGTTCTGCTATGTGGCGCGGTA
TTATCCCGTATTGACGCCGGGCAAGAGCAACTCGGTCGCCGCATACACTATTCTCAGAATGACTTGGTTG
AGTACTCACCAGTCACAGAAAAGCATCTTACGGATGGCATGACAGTAAGAGAATTATGCAGTGCTGCCAT
AACCATGAGTGATAACACTGCGGCCAACTTACTTCTGACAACGATCGGAGGACCGAAGGAGCTAACCGCT
TTTTTGCACAACATGGGGGATCATGTAACTCGCCTTGATCGTTGGGAACCGGAGCTGAATGAAGCCATAC
CAAACGACGAGCGTGACACCACGATGCCTGTAGCAATGGCAACAACGTTGCGCAAACTATTAACTGGCGA
ACTACTTACTCTAGCTTCCCGGCAACAATTAATAGACTGGATGGAGGCGGATAAAGTTGCAGGACCACTT
CTGCGCTCGGCCCTTCCGGCTGGCTGGTTTATTGCTGATAAATCTGGAGCCGGTGAGCGTGGGTCTCGCG
GTATCATTGCAGCACTGGGGCCAGATGGTAAGCCCTCCCGTATCGTAGTTATCTACACGACGGGGAGTCA
GGCAACTATGGATGAACGAAATAGACAGATCGCTGAGATAGGTGCCTCACTGATTAAGCATTGGTAACTG
TCAGACCAAGTTTACTCATATATACTTTAGATTGATTTAAAACTTCATTTTTAATTTAAAAGGATCTAGG
TGAAGATCCTTTTTGATAATCTCATGACCAAAATCCCTTAACGTGAGTTTTCGTTCCACTGAGCGTCAGA
CCCCGTAGAAAAGATCAAAGGATCTTCTTGAGATCCTTTTTTTCTGCGCGTAATCTGCTGCTTGCAAACA
AAAAAACCACCGCTACCAGCGGTGGTTTGTTTGCCGGATCAAGAGCTACCAACTCTTTTTCCGAAGGTAA
CTGGCTTCAGCAGAGCGCAGATACCAAATACTGTTCTTCTAGTGTAGCCGTAGTTAGGCCACCACTTCAA
GAACTCTGTAGCACCGCCTACATACCTCGCTCTGCTAATCCTGTTACCAGTGGCTGCTGCCAGTGGCGAT
AAGTCGTGTCTTACCGGGTTGGACTCAAGACGATAGTTACCGGATAAGGCGCAGCGGTCGGGCTGAACGG
GGGGTTCGTGCACACAGCCCAGCTTGGAGCGAACGACCTACACCGAACTGAGATACCTACAGCGTGAGCT
ATGAGAAAGCGCCACGCTTCCCGAAGGGAGAAAGGCGGACAGGTATCCGGTAAGCGGCAGGGTCGGAACA
GGAGAGCGCACGAGGGAGCTTCCAGGGGGAAACGCCTGGTATCTTTATAGTCCTGTCGGGTTTCGCCACC
TCTGACTTGAGCGTCGATTTTTGTGATGCTCGTCAGGGGGGCGGAGCCTATGGAAAAACGCCAGCAACGC
GGCCTTTTTACGGTTCCTGGCCTTTTGCTGGCCTTTTGCTCACATGTTCTTTCCTGCGTTATCCCCTGAT
TCTGTGGATAACCGTATTACCGCCTTTGAGTGAGCTGATACCGCTCGCCGCAGCCGAACGACCGAGCGCA
GCGAGTCAGT
